Addgene plasmid #76186: RAB11FIP5 gRNA (BRDN0001147136)
Purpose: 3rd generation lentiviral gRNA plasmid targeting human RAB11FIP5
Depositing lab: John Doench & David Root. Depositing organization: Broad Institute. Publication: Optimized sgRNA design to maximize activity and minimize off-target effects of CRISPR-Cas9. Doench JG, Fusi N, Sullender M, Hegde M, Vaimberg EW, Donovan KF, Smith I, Tothova Z, Wilen C, Orchard R, Virgin HW, Listgarten J, Root DE. Nat Biotechnol. 2016 Jan 18. doi: 10.1038/nbt.3437. PubMed 26780180.
Backbone
  Vector backbone: lentiGuide-Puro
  Backbone manufacturer: Zhang Lab (Addgene plasmid # 52963)
  Vector type: Mammalian Expression, Lentiviral, CRISPR
  Selectable markers: Puromycin
Growth in bacteria
  Bacterial resistance: Ampicillin, 100 μg/mL
  Growth temperature: 37°C
  Growth strain: DH5alpha
  Copy number: High Copy
Gene/Insert
  Gene/Insert name: RAB11FIP5 (alt names: RAB11FIP5; NM_015470.2)
  gRNA/shRNA sequence: CCGACGTACTGTACTTCTCG
  Species: H. sapiens (human)
  Entrez Gene: RAB11FIP5 (a.k.a. GAF1, RIP11, gaf-1, pp75, rab11-FIP5)
  Promoter: hU6
  Cloning method: Unknown
  Sequencing primers: 5′ U6-F; 3′ pS2-R
Terms and licenses: Academic/Nonprofit Terms; Industry Terms: Not Available to Industry
Depositor comments: The gRNA was designed to target the following Genbank reference sequence(s): NM_015470.2. Note that this plasmid does NOT contain Cas9. It should be used in conjunction with lentiCas9-Blast (Addgene #52962) or otherwise with cell lines already expressing Cas9. Browse the full kinome gRNA library at http://www.addgene.org/pooled-library/broadgpp-human-kinome/ or visit http://www.broadinstitute.org/rnai/public/ for detailed protocols and information.
How to cite: RAB11FIP5 gRNA (BRDN0001147136) was a gift from John Doench & David Root (Addgene plasmid # 76186 ; http://n2t.net/addgene:76186 ; RRID:Addgene_76186)
