[The description below was written by a language model from this plasmid's Addgene catalogue record and pLannotate feature annotations shown in this document.]
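Description:
RAB11FIP5 gRNA (BRDN0001147136) is a third-generation lentiviral CRISPR guide plasmid built on the lentiGuide-Puro backbone and designed to target human RAB11FIP5 (also known as RIP11 or GAF1), with the guide designed against the NM_015470.2 reference transcript. The assembled sequence is about 8.3 kb. In bacteria it is maintained through a high-copy ColE1/pUC-type origin and selected with ampicillin via the β-lactamase gene. The backbone also carries an f1 origin, an SV40 origin and remnants of lac and T7/T3 cloning-vector sequences.

The transfer cassette begins with an RSV promoter fused to a truncated HIV-1 5' LTR, which makes genomic RNA production Tat-independent. This is followed by the Ψ packaging signal with a partial gag sequence and the Rev response element for Rev-dependent nuclear export. It ends at a self-inactivating ΔU3 3' LTR followed by an SV40 polyadenylation signal. Within this unit, a human U6 RNA polymerase III promoter drives the RAB11FIP5-specific spacer joined to the Streptococcus pyogenes gRNA scaffold. A cPPT/CTS element lies downstream of it. An EF-1α core promoter with its intron A then expresses puromycin N-acetyltransferase for selection of transduced mammalian cells, and a WPRE enhances expression of that transcript.

The plasmid does not encode Cas9, so it is meant to be used with a separate Cas9 vector such as lentiCas9-Blast or in cells that already express Cas9, where it directs cleavage and knockout of RAB11FIP5. The depositor comments link it to a human kinome gRNA library associated with work on optimized sgRNA design.
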