Features (pLannotate 1.2.2; 29 found; start..end, strand, type, name):
     14..80      +  CDS            small t antigen (fragment): SV40 (simian virus 40) small t antigen
    106..317     +  promoter       EF-1α core promoter: core promoter for human elongation factor EF-1α
    318..1256    +  intron         EF-1α intron A: intron upstream of the start codon of human EF-1α
   1278..1877    +  CDS            PuroR (fragment): puromycin N-acetyltransferase; pac from Streptomyces; confers resistance to puromycin
   1893..2481    +  misc_feature   WPRE: woodchuck hepatitis virus posttranscriptional regulatory element
   2532..2551    +  misc_feature   cPPT/CTS (fragment): central polypurine tract and central termination sequence of HIV-1
   2553..2786    +  LTR            3' LTR (ΔU3): self-inactivating 3' long terminal repeat (LTR) from HIV-1
   2864..2985    +  polyA_signal   SV40 poly(A) signal: SV40 polyadenylation signal
   3025..3160    +  rep_origin     SV40 ori: SV40 origin of replication
   3181..3199    -  promoter       T7 promoter: promoter for bacteriophage T7 RNA polymerase
   3207..3362    +  CDS            lacZα (fragment): LacZα fragment of β-galactosidase; lacZ fragment
   3367..3795    +  rep_origin     f1 ori (sequence partly withheld): f1 bacteriophage origin of replication; arrow indicates direction of (+) strand synthesis
   3848..3952    +  promoter       AmpR promoter: bla
   3953..4813    +  CDS            AmpR: β-lactamase; bla; confers resistance to ampicillin, carbenicillin, and related antibiotics
   4984..5572    +  rep_origin     ori: high-copy-number ColE1/pMB1/pBR322/pUC origin of replication
   5755..5847    +  CDS            lacI (fragment): lac repressor; lacI; The lac repressor binds to the lac operator to inhibit transcription in E. coli. This inhibition can be relieved by adding lactose or isopropyl-β-D-thiogalactopyranoside (IPTG).
   5860..5881    +  protein_bind   CAP binding site: CAP binding activates transcription in the presence of cAMP. E. coli catabolite activator protein
   5896..5926    +  promoter       lac promoter: promoter for the E. coli lac operon
   5934..5950    +  protein_bind   lac operator: The lac repressor binds to the lac operator to inhibit transcription in E. coli. This inhibition can be relieved by adding lactose or isopropyl-β-D-thiogalactopyranoside (IPTG). lac repressor encoded by lacI
   5995..6013    +  promoter       T3 promoter: promoter for bacteriophage T3 RNA polymerase
   6041..6267    +  promoter       RSV promoter: Rous sarcoma virus enhancer/promoter
   6268..6448    +  LTR            5' LTR (truncated): truncated 5' long terminal repeat (LTR) from HIV-1
   6495..6620    +  misc_feature   HIV-1 Ψ: packaging signal of human immunodeficiency virus type 1
   6604..6967    +  CDS            HIV-1 gag (fragment): gag protein from human immunodeficiency virus 1; gag
   7113..7346    +  misc_feature   RRE: The Rev response element (RRE) of HIV-1 allows for Rev-dependent mRNA export from the nucleus to the cytoplasm.
   7723..7749    +  CDS            Rev (fragment): human immunodeficiency virus 1 (HIV-1) Rev protein; rev; enhances nuclear export of unspliced and incompletely spliced viral mRNAs
   7753..7993    +  promoter       U6 promoter: RNA polymerase III promoter for human U6 snRNA
   8023..8098    +  misc_RNA       gRNA scaffold: guide RNA scaffold for the Streptococcus pyogenes CRISPR/Cas9 system
   8154..8271    +  misc_feature   cPPT/CTS: central polypurine tract and central termination sequence of HIV-1
>Addgene plasmid #76186 | RAB11FIP5 gRNA (BRDN0001147136) | addgene full sequence | sequence record 185350 | Addgene Assembled Sequence
CCCGGGTGCAAAGATGGATAAAGTTTTAAACAGAGAGGAATCTTTGCAGCTAATGGACCTTCTAGGTCTT
GAAAGGAGTGGGAATTGGCTCCGGTGCCCGTCAGTGGGCAGAGCGCACATCGCCCACAGTCCCCGAGAAG
TTGGGGGGAGGGGTCGGCAATTGATCCGGTGCCTAGAGAAGGTGGCGCGGGGTAAACTGGGAAAGTGATG
TCGTGTACTGGCTCCGCCTTTTTCCCGAGGGTGGGGGAGAACCGTATATAAGTGCAGTAGTCGCCGTGAA
CGTTCTTTTTCGCAACGGGTTTGCCGCCAGAACACAGGTAAGTGCCGTGTGTGGTTCCCGCGGGCCTGGC
CTCTTTACGGGTTATGGCCCTTGCGTGCCTTGAATTACTTCCACCTGGCTGCAGTACGTGATTCTTGATC
CCGAGCTTCGGGTTGGAAGTGGGTGGGAGAGTTCGAGGCCTTGCGCTTAAGGAGCCCCTTCGCCTCGTGC
TTGAGTTGAGGCCTGGCCTGGGCGCTGGGGCCGCCGCGTGCGAATCTGGTGGCACCTTCGCGCCTGTCTC
GCTGCTTTCGATAAGTCTCTAGCCATTTAAAATTTTTGATGACCTGCTGCGACGCTTTTTTTCTGGCAAG
ATAGTCTTGTAAATGCGGGCCAAGATCTGCACACTGGTATTTCGGTTTTTGGGGCCGCGGGCGGCGACGG
GGCCCGTGCGTCCCAGCGCACATGTTCGGCGAGGCGGGGCCTGCGAGCGCGGCCACCGAGAATCGGACGG
GGGTAGTCTCAAGCTGGCCGGCCTGCTCTGGTGCCTGGCCTCGCGCCGCCGTGTATCGCCCCGCCCTGGG
CGGCAAGGCTGGCCCGGTCGGCACCAGTTGCGTGAGCGGAAAGATGGCCGCTTCCCGGCCCTGCTGCAGG
GAGCTCAAAATGGAGGACGCGGCGCTCGGGAGAGCGGGCGGGTGAGTCACCCACACAAAGGAAAAGGGCC
TTTCCGTCCTCAGCCGTCGCTTCATGTGACTCCACGGAGTACCGGGCGCCGTCCAGGCACCTCGATTAGT
TCTCGAGCTTTTGGAGTACGTCGTCTTTAGGTTGGGGGGAGGGGTTTTATGCGATGGAGTTTCCCCACAC
TGAGTGGGTGGAGACTGAAGTTAGGCCAGCTTGGCACTTGATGTAATTCTCCTTGGAATTTGCCCTTTTT
GAGTTTGGATCTTGGTTCATTCTCAAGCCTCAGACAGTGGTTCAAAGTTTTTTTCTTCCATTTCAGGTGT
CGTGACGTACGGCCACCATGACCGAGTACAAGCCCACGGTGCGCCTCGCCACCCGCGACGACGTCCCCAG
GGCCGTACGCACCCTCGCCGCCGCGTTCGCCGACTACCCCGCCACGCGCCACACCGTCGATCCGGACCGC
CACATCGAGCGGGTCACCGAGCTGCAAGAACTCTTCCTCACGCGCGTCGGGCTCGACATCGGCAAGGTGT
GGGTCGCGGACGACGGCGCCGCCGTGGCGGTCTGGACCACGCCGGAGAGCGTCGAAGCGGGGGCGGTGTT
CGCCGAGATCGGCCCGCGCATGGCCGAGTTGAGCGGTTCCCGGCTGGCCGCGCAGCAACAGATGGAAGGC
CTCCTGGCGCCGCACCGGCCCAAGGAGCCCGCGTGGTTCCTGGCCACCGTCGGAGTCTCGCCCGACCACC
AGGGCAAGGGTCTGGGCAGCGCCGTCGTGCTCCCCGGAGTGGAGGCGGCCGAGCGCGCCGGGGTGCCCGC
CTTCCTGGAGACCTCCGCGCCCCGCAACCTCCCCTTCTACGAGCGGCTCGGCTTCACCGTCACCGCCGAC
GTCGAGGTGCCCGAAGGACCGCGCACCTGGTGCATGACCCGCAAGCCCGGTGCCTGAACGCGTTAAGTCG
ACAATCAACCTCTGGATTACAAAATTTGTGAAAGATTGACTGGTATTCTTAACTATGTTGCTCCTTTTAC
GCTATGTGGATACGCTGCTTTAATGCCTTTGTATCATGCTATTGCTTCCCGTATGGCTTTCATTTTCTCC
TCCTTGTATAAATCCTGGTTGCTGTCTCTTTATGAGGAGTTGTGGCCCGTTGTCAGGCAACGTGGCGTGG
TGTGCACTGTGTTTGCTGACGCAACCCCCACTGGTTGGGGCATTGCCACCACCTGTCAGCTCCTTTCCGG
GACTTTCGCTTTCCCCCTCCCTATTGCCACGGCGGAACTCATCGCCGCCTGCCTTGCCCGCTGCTGGACA
GGGGCTCGGCTGTTGGGCACTGACAATTCCGTGGTGTTGTCGGGGAAATCATCGTCCTTTCCTTGGCTGC
TCGCCTGTGTTGCCACCTGGATTCTGCGCGGGACGTCCTTCTGCTACGTCCCTTCGGCCCTCAATCCAGC
GGACCTTCCTTCCCGCGGCCTGCTGCCGGCTCTGCGGCCTCTTCCGCGTCTTCGCCTTCGCCCTCAGACG
AGTCGGATCTCCCTTTGGGCCGCCTCCCCGCGTCGACTTTAAGACCAATGACTTACAAGGCAGCTGTAGA
TCTTAGCCACTTTTTAAAAGAAAAGGGGGGACTGGAAGGGCTAATTCACTCCCAACGAAGACAAGATCTG
CTTTTTGCTTGTACTGGGTCTCTCTGGTTAGACCAGATCTGAGCCTGGGAGCTCTCTGGCTAACTAGGGA
ACCCACTGCTTAAGCCTCAATAAAGCTTGCCTTGAGTGCTTCAAGTAGTGTGTGCCCGTCTGTTGTGTGA
CTCTGGTAACTAGAGATCCCTCAGACCCTTTTAGTCAGTGTGGAAAATCTCTAGCAGTACGTATAGTAGT
TCATGTCATCTTATTATTCAGTATTTATAACTTGCAAAGAAATGAATATCAGAGAGTGAGAGGAACTTGT
TTATTGCAGCTTATAATGGTTACAAATAAAGCAATAGCATCACAAATTTCACAAATAAAGCATTTTTTTC
ACTGCATTCTAGTTGTGGTTTGTCCAAACTCATCAATGTATCTTATCATGTCTGGCTCTAGCTATCCCGC
CCCTAACTCCGCCCATCCCGCCCCTAACTCCGCCCAGTTCCGCCCATTCTCCGCCCCATGGCTGACTAAT
TTTTTTTATTTATGCAGAGGCCGAGGCCGCCTCGGCCTCTGAGCTATTCCAGAAGTAGTGAGGAGGCTTT
TTTGGAGGCCTAGGGACGTACCCAATTCGCCCTATAGTGAGTCGTATTACGCGCGCTCACTGGCCGTCGT
TTTACAACGTCGTGACTGGGAAAACCCTGGCGTTACCCAACTTAATCGCCTTGCAGCACATCCCCCTTTC
GCCAGCTGGCGTAATAGCGAAGAGGCCCGCACCGATCGCCCTTCCCAACAGTTGCGCAGCCTGAATGGCG
AATGGG
[124 nt withheld, positions 3367-3490]
C
[91 nt withheld, positions 3492-3582]
A
[49 nt withheld, positions 3584-3632]
CCTTTGACGTTGGAGTCCACGTTCTTT
[37 nt withheld, positions 3660-3696]
ACCCTATCTCGGTCTATTCTTTTGATTTATAAGGGATTTTGCCGATTTCGGCCTATTGGTTAAAAAATGA
GCTGATTTAACAAAAATTTAACGCGAATTTTAACAAAATATTAACGCTTACAATTTAGGTGGCACTTTTC
GGGGAAATGTGCGCGGAACCCCTATTTGTTTATTTTTCTAAATACATTCAAATATGTATCCGCTCATGAG
ACAATAACCCTGATAAATGCTTCAATAATATTGAAAAAGGAAGAGTATGAGTATTCAACATTTCCGTGTC
GCCCTTATTCCCTTTTTTGCGGCATTTTGCCTTCCTGTTTTTGCTCACCCAGAAACGCTGGTGAAAGTAA
AAGATGCTGAAGATCAGTTGGGTGCACGAGTGGGTTACATCGAACTGGATCTCAACAGCGGTAAGATCCT
TGAGAGTTTTCGCCCCGAAGAACGTTTTCCAATGATGAGCACTTTTAAAGTTCTGCTATGTGGCGCGGTA
TTATCCCGTATTGACGCCGGGCAAGAGCAACTCGGTCGCCGCATACACTATTCTCAGAATGACTTGGTTG
AGTACTCACCAGTCACAGAAAAGCATCTTACGGATGGCATGACAGTAAGAGAATTATGCAGTGCTGCCAT
AACCATGAGTGATAACACTGCGGCCAACTTACTTCTGACAACGATCGGAGGACCGAAGGAGCTAACCGCT
TTTTTGCACAACATGGGGGATCATGTAACTCGCCTTGATCGTTGGGAACCGGAGCTGAATGAAGCCATAC
CAAACGACGAGCGTGACACCACGATGCCTGTAGCAATGGCAACAACGTTGCGCAAACTATTAACTGGCGA
ACTACTTACTCTAGCTTCCCGGCAACAATTAATAGACTGGATGGAGGCGGATAAAGTTGCAGGACCACTT
CTGCGCTCGGCCCTTCCGGCTGGCTGGTTTATTGCTGATAAATCTGGAGCCGGTGAGCGTGGGTCTCGCG
GTATCATTGCAGCACTGGGGCCAGATGGTAAGCCCTCCCGTATCGTAGTTATCTACACGACGGGGAGTCA
GGCAACTATGGATGAACGAAATAGACAGATCGCTGAGATAGGTGCCTCACTGATTAAGCATTGGTAACTG
TCAGACCAAGTTTACTCATATATACTTTAGATTGATTTAAAACTTCATTTTTAATTTAAAAGGATCTAGG
TGAAGATCCTTTTTGATAATCTCATGACCAAAATCCCTTAACGTGAGTTTTCGTTCCACTGAGCGTCAGA
CCCCGTAGAAAAGATCAAAGGATCTTCTTGAGATCCTTTTTTTCTGCGCGTAATCTGCTGCTTGCAAACA
AAAAAACCACCGCTACCAGCGGTGGTTTGTTTGCCGGATCAAGAGCTACCAACTCTTTTTCCGAAGGTAA
CTGGCTTCAGCAGAGCGCAGATACCAAATACTGTTCTTCTAGTGTAGCCGTAGTTAGGCCACCACTTCAA
GAACTCTGTAGCACCGCCTACATACCTCGCTCTGCTAATCCTGTTACCAGTGGCTGCTGCCAGTGGCGAT
AAGTCGTGTCTTACCGGGTTGGACTCAAGACGATAGTTACCGGATAAGGCGCAGCGGTCGGGCTGAACGG
GGGGTTCGTGCACACAGCCCAGCTTGGAGCGAACGACCTACACCGAACTGAGATACCTACAGCGTGAGCT
ATGAGAAAGCGCCACGCTTCCCGAAGGGAGAAAGGCGGACAGGTATCCGGTAAGCGGCAGGGTCGGAACA
GGAGAGCGCACGAGGGAGCTTCCAGGGGGAAACGCCTGGTATCTTTATAGTCCTGTCGGGTTTCGCCACC
TCTGACTTGAGCGTCGATTTTTGTGATGCTCGTCAGGGGGGCGGAGCCTATGGAAAAACGCCAGCAACGC
GGCCTTTTTACGGTTCCTGGCCTTTTGCTGGCCTTTTGCTCACATGTTCTTTCCTGCGTTATCCCCTGAT
TCTGTGGATAACCGTATTACCGCCTTTGAGTGAGCTGATACCGCTCGCCGCAGCCGAACGACCGAGCGCA
GCGAGTCAGTGAGCGAGGAAGCGGAAGAGCGCCCAATACGCAAACCGCCTCTCCCCGCGCGTTGGCCGAT
TCATTAATGCAGCTGGCACGACAGGTTTCCCGACTGGAAAGCGGGCAGTGAGCGCAACGCAATTAATGTG
AGTTAGCTCACTCATTAGGCACCCCAGGCTTTACACTTTATGCTTCCGGCTCGTATGTTGTGTGGAATTG
TGAGCGGATAACAATTTCACACAGGAAACAGCTATGACCATGATTACGCCAAGCGCGCAATTAACCCTCA
CTAAAGGGAACAAAAGCTGGAGCTGCAAGCTTAATGTAGTCTTATGCAATACTCTTGTAGTCTTGCAACA
TGGTAACGATGAGTTAGCAACATGCCTTACAAGGAGAGAAAAAGCACCGTGCATGCCGATTGGTGGAAGT
AAGGTGGTACGATCGTGCCTTATTAGGAAGGCAACAGACGGGTCTGACATGGATTGGACGAACCACTGAA
TTGCCGCATTGCAGAGATATTGTATTTAAGTGCCTAGCTCGATACATAAACGGGTCTCTCTGGTTAGACC
AGATCTGAGCCTGGGAGCTCTCTGGCTAACTAGGGAACCCACTGCTTAAGCCTCAATAAAGCTTGCCTTG
AGTGCTTCAAGTAGTGTGTGCCCGTCTGTTGTGTGACTCTGGTAACTAGAGATCCCTCAGACCCTTTTAG
TCAGTGTGGAAAATCTCTAGCAGTGGCGCCCGAACAGGGACTTGAAAGCGAAAGGGAAACCAGAGGAGCT
CTCTCGACGCAGGACTCGGCTTGCTGAAGCGCGCACGGCAAGAGGCGAGGGGCGGCGACTGGTGAGTACG
CCAAAAATTTTGACTAGCGGAGGCTAGAAGGAGAGAGATGGGTGCGAGAGCGTCAGTATTAAGCGGGGGA
GAATTAGATCGCGATGGGAAAAAATTCGGTTAAGGCCAGGGGGAAAGAAAAAATATAAATTAAAACATAT
AGTATGGGCAAGCAGGGAGCTAGAACGATTCGCAGTTAATCCTGGCCTGTTAGAAACATCAGAAGGCTGT
AGACAAATACTGGGACAGCTACAACCATCCCTTCAGACAGGATCAGAAGAACTTAGATCATTATATAATA
CAGTAGCAACCCTCTATTGTGTGCATCAAAGGATAGAGATAAAAGACACCAAGGAAGCTTTAGACAAGAT
AGAGGAAGAGCAAAACAAAAGTAAGACCACCGCACAGCAAGCGGCCGCTGATCTTCAGACCTGGAGGAGG
AGATATGAGGGACAATTGGAGAAGTGAATTATATAAATATAAAGTAGTAAAAATTGAACCATTAGGAGTA
GCACCCACCAAGGCAAAGAGAAGAGTGGTGCAGAGAGAAAAAAGAGCAGTGGGAATAGGAGCTTTGTTCC
TTGGGTTCTTGGGAGCAGCAGGAAGCACTATGGGCGCAGCGTCAATGACGCTGACGGTACAGGCCAGACA
ATTATTGTCTGGTATAGTGCAGCAGCAGAACAATTTGCTGAGGGCTATTGAGGCGCAACAGCATCTGTTG
CAACTCACAGTCTGGGGCATCAAGCAGCTCCAGGCAAGAATCCTGGCTGTGGAAAGATACCTAAAGGATC
AACAGCTCCTGGGGATTTGGGGTTGCTCTGGAAAACTCATTTGCACCACTGCTGTGCCTTGGAATGCTAG
TTGGAGTAATAAATCTCTGGAACAGATTTGGAATCACACGACCTGGATGGAGTGGGACAGAGAAATTAAC
AATTACACAAGCTTAATACACTCCTTAATTGAAGAATCGCAAAACCAGCAAGAAAAGAATGAACAAGAAT
TATTGGAATTAGATAAATGGGCAAGTTTGTGGAATTGGTTTAACATAACAAATTGGCTGTGGTATATAAA
ATTATTCATAATGATAGTAGGAGGCTTGGTAGGTTTAAGAATAGTTTTTGCTGTACTTTCTATAGTGAAT
AGAGTTAGGCAGGGATATTCACCATTATCGTTTCAGACCCACCTCCCAACCCCGAGGGGACCCAGAGAGG
GCCTATTTCCCATGATTCCTTCATATTTGCATATACGATACAAGGCTGTTAGAGAGATAATTAGAATTAA
TTTGACTGTAAACACAAAGATATTAGTACAAAATACGTGACGTAGAAAGTAATAATTTCTTGGGTAGTTT
GCAGTTTTAAAATTATGTTTTAAAATGGACTATCATATGCTTACCGTAACTTGAAAGTATTTCGATTTCT
TGGCTTTATATATCTTGTGGAAAGGACGAAACACCGCCGACGTACTGTACTTCTCGGTTTTAGAGCTAGA
AATAGCAAGTTAAAATAAGGCTAGTCCGTTATCAACTTGAAAAAGTGGCACCGAGTCGGTGCTTTTTTAA
GCTTGGCGTAACTAGATCTTGAGACAAATGGCAGTATTCATCCACAATTTTAAAAGAAAAGGGGGGATTG
GGGGGTACAGTGCAGGGGAAAGAATAGTAGACATAATAGCAACAGACATACAAACTAAAGAATTACAAAA
ACAAATTACAAAAATTCAAAATTTTCGGGTTTATTACAGGGACAGCAGAGATCCACTTTGGCGCCGGCTC
GAGGGGG
