>Addgene plasmid #76186 | RAB11FIP5 gRNA (BRDN0001147136) | depositor partial sequence | sequence record 143646 | Target Sequence
CCGACGTACTGTACTTCTCG
