>Addgene plasmid #76186 | RAB11FIP5 gRNA (BRDN0001147136) | addgene partial sequence | sequence record 185349 | hU6-F
CGTAGAAAGTAATAATTTCTTGGGTAGTTTGCAGTTTTAAAATTATGTTTTAAAATGGACTATCATATGC
TTACCGTAACTTGAAAGTATTTCGATTTCTTGGCTTTATATATCTTGTGGAAAGGACGAAACACCGCCGA
CGTACTGTACTTCTCGGTTTTAGAGCTAGAAATAGCAAGTTAAAATAAGGCTAGTCCGTTATCAACTTGA
AAAAGTGGCACCGAGTCGGTGCTTTTTTAAGCTTGGCGTAACTAGATCTTGAGACAAATGGCAGTATTCA
TCCACAATTTTAAAAGAAAAGGGGGGATTGGGGGGTACAGTGCAGGGGAAAGAATAGTAGACATAATAGC
AACAGACATACAAACTAAAGAATTACAAAAACAAATTACAAAAATTCAAAATTTTCGGGTTTATTACAGG
GACAGCAGAGATCCACTTTGGCGCCGGCTCGAGGGGGCCCGGGTGCAAAGATGGATAAAGTTTTAAACAG
AGAGGAATCTTTGCAGCTAATGGACCTTCTAGGTCTTGAAAGGAGTGGGAATTGGCTCCGGTGCCCGTCA
GTGGGCAGAG
